>Addgene plasmid #245356 | pEF-cMyc-Rab3A | addgene full sequence | sequence record 491003 | Addgene NGS Result
GCCTTGAATTACTTCCACCTGGCAGCAGTACGTGATTCTTGATCCCGAGCTTCGGGTTGGAAGTGGGTGG
GAGAGTTCGAGGCCTTGCGCTTAAGGAGCCCCTTCGCCTCGTGCTTGAGTTGAGGCCTGGCCTGGGCGCT
GGGGCCGCCGCGTGCGAATCTGGTGGCACCTTCGCGCCTGTCTCGCTGCTTTCGATAAGTCTCTAGCCAT
TTAAAATTTTTGATGACCTGCTGCGACGCTTTTTTTCTGGCAAGATAGTCTTGTAAATGCGGGCCAAGAT
CAGCACACTGGTATTTCGGTTTTTGGGGGCGCGGGCGGCGACGGGGGCCGTGCGTCCCAGCGCACATGTT
CGGCGAGGCGGGGCCTGCGAGCGCGGCCACCGAGAATCGGACGGGGGTAGTCTCAAGCTGGCCGGCCTGC
TCTGGTGCCTGGCCTCGCGCCGCCGTGTATCGCCCCGCCCTGGGCGGCAAGGCTGGCCCGGTCGGCACCA
GTTGCGTGAGCGGAAAGATGGCCGCTTCCCGGCCCTGCTGGAGGGTGCTCAAAATGGAGGACGCGGCGCT
CGGGAGAGCGGGCGGGTGAGTCACCCACACAAAGGAAAAGGGCCTTTCCGTCCTCAGCCGTCGCTTCATG
TGACTCCACGGAGTACCGGGCGCCGTCCAGGCACCTCGATTAGTTGTCGAGCTTTTGGAGTACGTCGTCT
TTAGGTTGGGGGGAGGGGTTTTATGCGATGGAGTTTCCCCACACTGAGTGGGTGGAGACTGAAGTTAGGC
CAGCTTGGCACTTGATGTAATTCTCCTTGGAATTTGCCCTTTTTGAGTTTGGATCTTGGTTCATTCTCAA
GCCTCAGACAGTGGTTCAAAGTTTTTTTCTTCCATTTCAGGTGTCGTGAGGAATTGGCTAGCGCTACCGG
TCGCCACCATGGAACAAAAACTTATTTCAGAAGAAGATTTGTCCGGACTCAGATCTCGAGCTCAAGCTTC
GAATTCTGCAGTCGACATGGCCTCAGCCACAGACTCTCGATATGGGCAGAAGGAGTCCTCAGACCAGAAC
TTCGACTATATGTTCAAGATCCTGATCATTGGTAACAGCAGTGTGGGCAAAACCTCATTCCTTTTCCGCT
ACGCAGACGACTCTTTTACTCCAGCCTTTGTCAGCACTGTGGGCATAGACTTCAAGGTCAAAACCATCTA
CCGCAATGACAAGAGGATCAAGCTGCAGATCTGGGACACAGCAGGACAAGAGCGGTACCGAACCATCACC
ACAGCCTACTACCGGGGCGCCATGGGCTTCATTCTAATGTATGACATCACCAATGAGGAGTCCTTCAATG
CAGTGCAGGACTGGTCCACTCAGATCAAAACTTACTCATGGGACAATGCCCAGGTGCTGCTGGTGGGGAA
CAAGTGCGACATGGAGGACGAGCGAGTGGTGTCCTCAGAACGAGGCCGGCAGCTGGCCGACCACCTGGGC
TTTGAGTTCTTTGAGGCCAGCGCCAAGGACAACATTAATGTCAAGCAGACCTTTGAACGTCTGGTGGACG
TGATCTGTGAGAAGATGTCGGAGTCCCTAGATACTGCAGACCCTGCAGTCACGGGTGCCAAGCAGGGCCC
ACAGCTCACCGACCAGCAGGCACCACCTCATCAGGATTGCGCCTGCTGAGGATCCACCGGATCTAGATAA
CTGATCATAATCAGCCATACCACATTTGTAGAGGTTTTACTTGCTTTAAAAAACCTCCCACACCTCCCCC
TGAACCTGAAACATAAAATGAATGCAATTGTTGTTGTTAACTTGTTTATTGCAGCTTATAATGGTTACAA
ATAAAGCAATAGCATCACAAATTTCACAAATAAAGCATTTTTTTCACTGCATTCTAGTTGTGGTTTGTCC
AAACTCATCAATGTATCTTAACGCGTAAATTGTAAGCGTTAATATTTTGTTAAAATTCGCGTTAAATTTT
TGTTAAATCAGCTCATTTTTTAACCAATAGGCCGAAATCGGCAAAATCCCTTATAAATCAAAAGAATAGA
CCGAGATAGGGT
[37 nt withheld, positions 2043-2079]
AAAGAACGTGGACTCCAACGTCAAAGG
[49 nt withheld, positions 2107-2155]
T
[91 nt withheld, positions 2157-2247]
G
[124 nt withheld, positions 2249-2372]
CAGGTGGCACTTTTCGGGGAAATGTGCGCGGAACCCCTATTTGTTTATTTTTCTAAATACATTCAAATAT
GTATCCGCTCATGAGACAATAACCCTGATAAATGCTTCAATAATATTGAAAAAGGAAGAGTCCTGAGGCG
GAAAGAACCAGCTGTGGAATGTGTGTCAGTTAGGGTGTGGAAAGTCCCCAGGCTCCCCAGCAGGCAGAAG
TATGCAAAGCATGCATCTCAATTAGTCAGCAACCATAGTCCCGCCCCTAACTCCGCCCATCCCGCCCCTA
ACTCCGCCCAGTTCCGCCCATTCTCCGCCCCATGGCTGACTAATTTTTTTTATTTATGCAGAGGCCGAGG
CCGCCTCGGCCTCTGAGCTATTCCAGAAGTAGTGAGGAGGCTTTTTTGGAGGCCTAGGCTTTTGCAAAGA
TCGATCAAGAGACAGGATGAGGATCGTTTCGCATGATTGAACAAGATGGATTGCACGCAGGTTCTCCGGC
CGCTTGGGTGGAGAGGCTATTCGGCTATGACTGGGCACAACAGACAATCGGCTGCTCTGATGCCGCCGTG
TTCCGGCTGTCAGCGCAGGGGCGCCCGGTTCTTTTTGTCAAGACCGACCTGTCCGGTGCCCTGAATGAAC
TGCAAGACGAGGCAGCGCGGCTATCGTGGCTGGCCACGACGGGCGTTCCTTGCGCAGCTGTGCTCGACGT
TGTCACTGAAGCGGGAAGGGACTGGCTGCTATTGGGCGAAGTGCCGGGGCAGGATCTCCTGTCATCTCAC
CTTGCTCCTGCCGAGAAAGTATCCATCATGGCTGATGCAATGCGGCGGCTGCATACGCTTGATCCGGCTA
CCTGCCCATTCGACCACCAAGCGAAACATCGCATCGAGCGAGCACGTACTCGGATGGAAGCCGGTCTTGT
CGATCAGGATGATCTGGACGAAGAGCATCAGGGGCTCGCGCCAGCCGAACTGTTCGCCAGGCTCAAGGCG
AGCATGCCCGACGGCGAGGATCTCGTCGTGACCCATGGCGATGCCTGCTTGCCGAATATCATGGTGGAAA
ATGGCCGCTTTTCTGGATTCATCGACTGTGGCCGGCTGGGTGTGGCGGACCGCTATCAGGACATAGCGTT
GGCTACCCGTGATATTGCTGAAGAGCTTGGCGGCGAATGGGCTGACCGCTTCCTCGTGCTTTACGGTATC
GCCGCTCCCGATTCGCAGCGCATCGCCTTCTATCGCCTTCTTGACGAGTTCTTCTGAGCGGGACTCTGGG
GTTCGAAATGACCGACCAAGCGACGCCCAACCTGCCATCACGAGATTTCGATTCCACCGCCGCCTTCTAT
GAAAGGTTGGGCTTCGGAATCGTTTTCCGGGACGCCGGCTGGATGATCCTCCAGCGCGGGGATCTCATGC
TGGAGTTCTTCGCCCACCCTAGGGGGAGGCTAACTGAAACACGGAAGGAGACAATACCGGAAGGAACCCG
CGCTATGACGGCAATAAAAAGACAGAATAAAACGCACGGTGTTGGGTCGTTTGTTCATAAACGCGGGGTT
CGGTCCCAGGGCTGGCACTCTGTCGATACCCCACCGAGACCCCATTGGGGCCAATACGCCCGCGTTTCTT
CCTTTTCCCCACCCCACCCCCCAAGTTCGGGTGAAGGCCCAGGGCTCGCAGCCAACGTCGGGGCGGCAGG
CCCTGCCATAGCCTCAGGTTACTCATATATACTTTAGATTGATTTAAAACTTCATTTTTAATTTAAAAGG
ATCTAGGTGAAGATCCTTTTTGATAATCTCATGACCAAAATCCCTTAACGTGAGTTTTCGTTCCACTGAG
CGTCAGACCCCGTAGAAAAGATCAAAGGATCTTCTTGAGATCCTTTTTTTCTGCGCGTAATCTGCTGCTT
GCAAACAAAAAAACCACCGCTACCAGCGGTGGTTTGTTTGCCGGATCAAGAGCTACCAACTCTTTTTCCG
AAGGTAACTGGCTTCAGCAGAGCGCAGATACCAAATACTGTTCTTCTAGTGTAGCCGTAGTTAGGCCACC
ACTTCAAGAACTCTGTAGCACCGCCTACATACCTCGCTCTGCTAATCCTGTTACCAGTGGCTGCTGCCAG
TGGCGATAAGTCGTGTCTTACCGGGTTGGACTCAAGACGATAGTTACCGGATAAGGCGCAGCGGTCGGGC
TGAACGGGGGGTTCGTGCACACAGCCCAGCTTGGAGCGAACGACCTACACCGAACTGAGATACCTACAGC
GTGAGCTATGAGAAAGCGCCACGCTTCCCGAAGGGAGAAAGGCGGACAGGTATCCGGTAAGCGGCAGGGT
CGGAACAGGAGAGCGCACGAGGGAGCTTCCAGGGGGAAACGCCTGGTATCTTTATAGTCCTGTCGGGTTT
CGCCACCTCTGACTTGAGCGTCGATTTTTGTGATGCTCGTCAGGGGGGCGGAGCCTATGGAAAAACGCCA
GCAACGCGGCCTTTTTACGGTTCCTGGCCTTTTGCTGGCCTTTTGCTCACATGTTCTTTCCTGCGTTATC
CCCTGATTCTGTGGATAACCGTATTACCGCCATGCATGCGGCCGCCTCGTGAGGCTCCGGTGCCCGTCAG
TGGGCAGAGCGCACATCGCCCACAGTCCCCGAGAAGTTGGGGGGAGGGGTCGGCAATTGAACCGGTGCCT
AGAGAAGGTGGCGCGGGGTAAACTGGGAAAGTGATGTCGTGTACTGGCTCCGCCTTTTTCCCGAGGGTGG
GGGAGAACCGTATATAAGTGCAGTAGTCGCCGTGAACGTTCTTTTTCGCAACGGGTTTGCCGCCAGAACA
CAGGTAAGTGCCGTGTGTGGTTCCGGCGGGCCTGGCCTCTTTACGGGTTATGGCCCTTGCGT
Features (pLannotate 1.2.2; 15 found; start..end, strand, type, name):
    677..880     +  intron         EF-1α intron A: truncated intron upstream of the start codon of human EF-1α
    952..996     +  misc_feature   MCS (fragment): multiple cloning site
    997..1656    +  CDS            Rab3a: RAB3A_MOUSE - Experimental evidence at protein level: Swiss-Prot protein existence level 1. Small GTP-binding protein that plays a central role in regulated exocytosis and secretion. Controls the recruitment, tethering and docking of secretory vesicles to the plasma membrane (PubMed:11598194). Upon stimulation, switches to its active GTP-bound form, cycles to vesicles and recruits effectors such as RIMS1, RIMS2, Rabphilin-3A/RPH3A, RPH3AL or SYTL4 to help the docking of vesicules onto the plasma membrane (By similarity). Upon GTP hydrolysis by GTPase-activating protein, dissociates from the ve
   1682..1766    +  CDS            large T antigen (fragment): large T antigen from SV40 (simian virus 40)
   1789..1910    +  polyA_signal   SV40 poly(A) signal: SV40 polyadenylation signal
   1944..2372    -  rep_origin     f1 ori (sequence partly withheld): f1 bacteriophage origin of replication; arrow indicates direction of (+) strand synthesis
   2399..2503    +  promoter       AmpR promoter: bla
   2572..2782    +  promoter       SV40 promoter: SV40 early promoter
   2825..3619    +  CDS            NeoR/KanR: aminoglycoside phosphotransferase from Tn5; aph(3')-II (or nptII); confers resistance to neomycin, kanamycin, and G418 (Geneticin®)
   3640..3792    +  CDS            ble (fragment): BLE_KLEPN - Experimental evidence at protein level: Swiss-Prot protein existence level 1. Binding protein with a strong affinity to the bleomycin family of antibiotics. Binds to CL990; an antimitotic-antibiotic compound. From Klebsiella pneumoniae.
   3851..3898    +  polyA_signal   HSV TK poly(A) signal: herpes simplex virus thymidine kinase polyadenylation signal (Cole and Stacy, 1985)
   3989..4005    -  polyA_signal   bGH poly(A) signal (fragment): bovine growth hormone polyadenylation signal
   4227..4815    +  rep_origin     ori: high-copy-number ColE1/pMB1/pBR322/pUC origin of replication
   4964..5175    +  promoter       EF-1α core promoter: core promoter for human elongation factor EF-1α
   5176..51      +  intron         EF-1α intron A (fragment) (across the origin): intron upstream of the start codon of human EF-1α
