[The description below was written by a language model from this plasmid's Addgene catalogue record and pLannotate feature annotations shown in this document.]
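Description:
pEF-cMyc-Rab3A is a mammalian expression plasmid built on the pEF-cMyc-C1 backbone, designed to produce wild-type rat Rab3A carrying an N-terminal Myc epitope tag. Rab3A is a small GTP-binding protein that regulates exocytosis by controlling the recruitment, tethering and docking of secretory vesicles at the plasma membrane through effectors such as RIM proteins and rabphilin. The Rab3a coding sequence was inserted between SalI and BamHI sites, both of which are retained. Transcription is driven by the human EF-1α promoter: the feature table shows the core promoter followed by portions of EF-1α intron A (annotated as fragments or truncated, spanning the numbering origin), which typically supports strong constitutive expression in many mammalian cell types. An SV40 polyadenylation signal lies downstream of the insert. The Myc tag itself was not annotated, although the catalogue states it is fused to the N-terminus. The automated annotation matched the insert to the mouse Rab3a protein entry, whereas the catalogue records the species as rat.

The layout resembles the familiar "C1"-type arrangement. A single NeoR/KanR (aminoglycoside phosphotransferase) gene is preceded by both a bacterial bla promoter and the SV40 early promoter and followed by an HSV TK polyadenylation signal, so it confers kanamycin resistance in E. coli and G418 resistance for selecting stable mammalian transfectants. Propagation relies on a high-copy ColE1/pUC-type origin, and an f1 origin is also present. Small fragments annotated as SV40 large T antigen, ble and bGH poly(A) appear to be vestigial backbone sequence. The construct suits transient or stable expression of tagged Rab3A for localisation, interaction or functional studies of regulated secretion, with detection through the Myc epitope.
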