Addgene plasmid #245356: pEF-cMyc-Rab3A
Purpose: Mammalian expression of N-terminal Myc-tagged rat Rab3A wild type
Depositing lab: Thomas Martin. Depositing organization: University of Wisconsin, Madison.
Backbone
  Vector backbone: pEF-cMyc-C1
  Backbone size w/o insert (bp): 4658
  Vector type: Mammalian Expression
  Selectable markers: Neomycin (select with G418)
Growth in bacteria
  Bacterial resistance: Kanamycin, 50 μg/mL
  Growth temperature: 37°C
  Growth strain: DH5alpha
  Copy number: High Copy
Gene/Insert
  Gene/Insert name: Rab3a
  Species: R. norvegicus (rat)
  Insert size (bp): 669
  Entrez Gene: Rab3a (a.k.a. RAB3)
  Promoter: EF-1a
  Tag / fusion protein: Myc (N terminal on insert)
  Cloning method: Restriction Enzyme; 5′ cloning site SalI (not destroyed); 3′ cloning site BamHI (not destroyed)
Terms and licenses: Academic/Nonprofit Terms; Industry Terms: Not Available to Industry
How to cite: pEF-cMyc-Rab3A was a gift from Thomas Martin (Addgene plasmid # 245356 ; http://n2t.net/addgene:245356 ; RRID:Addgene_245356)
